Addgene plasmid #227471: pk335-CARGO-6mer-14kb-USF-7-12
Purpose: 6-mer gRNA array targeting Sp dCas9/Cas9 to the Prdm8-Fgf5 locus
Depositing lab: Joanna Wysocka. Depositing organization: Stanford University. Publication: Long-range regulation of transcription scales with genomic distance in a gene-specific manner. Jensen CL, Chen LF, Swigut T, Crocker OJ, Yao D, Bassik MC, Ferrell JE Jr, Boettiger AN, Wysocka J. Mol Cell. 2025 Jan 16;85(2):347-361.e7. doi: 10.1016/j.molcel.2024.10.021. Epub 2024 Dec 2. PubMed 39626660.
Backbone
  Vector backbone: pk335-BFP
  Vector type: CRISPR
  Selectable markers: Neomycin (select with G418) ; TagBFP
Growth in bacteria
  Bacterial resistance: Kanamycin, 50 μg/mL
  Growth temperature: 37°C
  Growth strain: NEB Stable
  Copy number: High Copy
Gene/Insert
  Gene/Insert name: CARGO to 14kb Upstream Fgf5 (alt name: CARGOSU)
  gRNA/shRNA sequence: AGGTTTAAAAGAAGAGTATA, GCACATGGTAAAGCGCTAGG, CAGAAATTAGCCCATGTTCC, ATGGTACCAAGGGCGAGTCA, ATGAAGTCGTACCTCTAACT, AATCTTAGCATGAACTGGGG
  Species: M. musculus (mouse), Synthetic
  Cloning method: Other
Terms and licenses: Academic/Nonprofit Terms; Industry Terms: Not Available to Industry
How to cite: pk335-CARGO-6mer-14kb-USF-7-12 was a gift from Joanna Wysocka (Addgene plasmid # 227471 ; http://n2t.net/addgene:227471 ; RRID:Addgene_227471)
