[The description below was written by a language model from this plasmid's Addgene catalogue record and pLannotate feature annotations shown in this document.]
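Description:
pk335-CARGO-6mer-14kb-USF-7-12 is a 7.7 kb mammalian CRISPR guide-expression plasmid built on the pk335-BFP backbone. It carries a CARGO array of six guide RNAs that direct Streptococcus pyogenes Cas9 or dCas9 to the mouse Prdm8-Fgf5 locus, at a region about 14 kb upstream of Fgf5. No Cas9 coding sequence is annotated, so the nuclease or dCas9 fusion must be supplied separately. The feature table shows the array as a tandem series of human U6 RNA polymerase III promoters alternating with S. pyogenes tracrRNA-derived scaffold fragments. The short gaps between each promoter and the following scaffold are where the spacers would sit. Seven U6 and seven scaffold annotations are detected, because the table starts with a scaffold and ends with a U6 promoter that has no annotated scaffold after it. This is consistent with six complete units plus flanking remnants of the assembly, although the record does not explain the layout. Each guide is therefore transcribed independently, which concentrates several Cas9/dCas9 molecules on one short genomic interval.

Downstream of the array, a CBh-type hybrid promoter (CMV enhancer, chicken β-actin promoter fragment and hybrid intron) drives codon-optimised TagBFP, terminated by a bGH poly(A) signal, to mark transfected cells by blue fluorescence. A dual PGK/EM7 promoter drives NeoR/KanR, giving G418 selection in mammalian cells and kanamycin selection in bacteria. The plasmid replicates from a high-copy ColE1/pUC origin and also contains an f1 ori. The repetitive array probably explains propagation in a recombination-stabilising strain. A φC31 attB site, a single AAV2 ITR and a β-lactamase fragment are also annotated. They appear to be backbone remnants, and the record states no role for them. The associated work concerns how long-range transcriptional regulation scales with genomic distance.
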