Features (pLannotate 1.2.2; 30 found; start..end, strand, type, name):
      1..589     +  rep_origin     ori: high-copy-number ColE1/pMB1/pBR322/pUC origin of replication
    669..736     +  misc_RNA       tracrRNA (fragment): trans-activating CRISPR RNA for the Streptococcus pyogenes CRISPR/Cas9 system
    768..999     +  promoter       U6 promoter: RNA polymerase III promoter for human U6 snRNA
   1047..1114    +  misc_RNA       tracrRNA (fragment): trans-activating CRISPR RNA for the Streptococcus pyogenes CRISPR/Cas9 system
   1146..1377    +  promoter       U6 promoter: RNA polymerase III promoter for human U6 snRNA
   1425..1492    +  misc_RNA       tracrRNA (fragment): trans-activating CRISPR RNA for the Streptococcus pyogenes CRISPR/Cas9 system
   1524..1755    +  promoter       U6 promoter: RNA polymerase III promoter for human U6 snRNA
   1803..1870    +  misc_RNA       tracrRNA (fragment): trans-activating CRISPR RNA for the Streptococcus pyogenes CRISPR/Cas9 system
   1902..2133    +  promoter       U6 promoter: RNA polymerase III promoter for human U6 snRNA
   2181..2248    +  misc_RNA       tracrRNA (fragment): trans-activating CRISPR RNA for the Streptococcus pyogenes CRISPR/Cas9 system
   2280..2511    +  promoter       U6 promoter: RNA polymerase III promoter for human U6 snRNA
   2559..2626    +  misc_RNA       tracrRNA (fragment): trans-activating CRISPR RNA for the Streptococcus pyogenes CRISPR/Cas9 system
   2658..2889    +  promoter       U6 promoter: RNA polymerase III promoter for human U6 snRNA
   2937..3004    +  misc_RNA       tracrRNA (fragment): trans-activating CRISPR RNA for the Streptococcus pyogenes CRISPR/Cas9 system
   3036..3267    +  promoter       U6 promoter: RNA polymerase III promoter for human U6 snRNA
   3296..3581    +  enhancer       CMV enhancer: human cytomegalovirus immediate early enhancer; contains an 18-bp deletion relative to the standard CMV enhancer
   3583..3704    +  promoter       chicken β-actin promoter (fragment): contains a 21-bp deletion relative to the standard chicken β-actin promoter
   3866..4093    +  intron         hybrid intron: hybrid between chicken β-actin (CBA) and minute virus of mice (MMV) introns (Gray et al., 2011)
   4111..4812    +  CDS            TagBFP: monomeric blue fluorescent protein mammalian codon-optimized
   4843..4954    +  polyA_signal   bGH poly(A) signal: bovine growth hormone polyadenylation signal
   5054..5123    +  protein_bind   attB: attB site for the φC31 integrase (Groth et al., 2000) phage φC31 integrase
   5126..5266    +  repeat_region  AAV2 ITR: inverted terminal repeat of adeno-associated virus serotype 2 inverted
   5271..5322    -  misc_feature   bom (fragment): basis of mobility region from pBR322
   5341..5796    +  rep_origin     f1 ori (sequence partly withheld): f1 bacteriophage origin of replication; arrow indicates direction of (+) strand synthesis
   5797..5838    -  misc_feature   bom (fragment): basis of mobility region from pBR322
   5839..6325    +  promoter       PGK promoter: mouse phosphoglycerate kinase 1 promoter
   6347..6394    +  promoter       EM7 promoter: synthetic bacterial promoter&nbsp
   6414..7217    +  CDS            NeoR/KanR: aminoglycoside phosphotransferase from Tn5; aph(3')-II (or nptII); confers resistance to neomycin, kanamycin, and G418 (Geneticin®)
   7221..7257    +  polyA_signal   PGK poly(A) signal (fragment): mouse phosphoglycerate kinase 1 polyadenylation signal
   7266..7560    +  CDS            bla(M) (fragment): β-lactamase lacking the signal sequence; bla(M); allows cytosolic expression of β-lactamase
>Addgene plasmid #227471 | pk335-CARGO-6mer-14kb-USF-7-12 | addgene full sequence | sequence record 452250 | Addgene NGS Result
TTGAGATCCTTTTTTTCTGCGCGTAATCTGCTGCTTGCAAACAAAAAAACCACCGCTACCAGCGGTGGTT
TGTTTGCCGGATCAAGAGCTACCAACTCTTTTTCCGAAGGTAACTGGCTTCAGCAGAGCGCAGATACCAA
ATACTGTTCTTCTAGTGTAGCCGTAGTTAGGCCACCACTTCAAGAACTCTGTAGCACCGCCTACATACCT
CGCTCTGCTAATCCTGTTACCAGTGGCTGCTGCCAGTGGCGATAAGTCGTGTCTTACCGGGTTGGACTCA
AGACGATAGTTACCGGATAAGGCGCAGCGGTCGGGCTGAACGGGGGGTTCGTGCACACAGCCCAGCTTGG
AGCGAACGACCTACACCGAACTGAGATACCTACAGCGTGAGCTATGAGAAAGCGCCACGCTTCCCGAAGG
GAGAAAGGCGGACAGGTATCCGGTAAGCGGCAGGGTCGGAACAGGAGAGCGCACGAGGGAGCTTCCAGGG
GGAAACGCCTGGTATCTTTATAGTCCTGTCGGGTTTCGCCACCTCTGACTTGAGCGTCGATTTTTGTGAT
GCTCGTCAGGGGGGCGGAGCCTATGGAAAAACGCCAGCAACGCGGCCTTTTTACGGTTCCTGGCCTTTTG
CTGGCCTTTTGCTCACATGTGTTTAAGAGCTATGCTGGAAACAGCATAGCAAGTTTAAATAAGGCTAGTC
CGTTATCAACTTGAAAAAGTGGCACCGAGTCGGTGCTTTTTTTCTCGAGTACTAGGATCCATTAGGCTTT
CCCATGATTCCTTCATATTTGCATATACGATACAAGGCTGTTAGAGAGATAATTGGAATTAATTTGACTG
TAAACACAAAGATATTAGTACAAAATACGTGACGTAGAAAGTAATAATTTCTTGGGTAGTTTGCAGTTTT
AAAATTATGTTTTAAAATGGACTATCATATGCTTACCGTAACTTGAAAGTATTTCGATTTCTTGGCTTTA
TATATCTTGTGGAAAGGACGAAACACCGAGGTTTAAAAGAAGAGTATAGTTTAAGAGCTATGCTGGAAAC
AGCATAGCAAGTTTAAATAAGGCTAGTCCGTTATCAACTTGAAAAAGTGGCACCGAGTCGGTGCTTTTTT
TCTCGAGTACTAGGATCCATTAGGCTTTCCCATGATTCCTTCATATTTGCATATACGATACAAGGCTGTT
AGAGAGATAATTGGAATTAATTTGACTGTAAACACAAAGATATTAGTACAAAATACGTGACGTAGAAAGT
AATAATTTCTTGGGTAGTTTGCAGTTTTAAAATTATGTTTTAAAATGGACTATCATATGCTTACCGTAAC
TTGAAAGTATTTCGATTTCTTGGCTTTATATATCTTGTGGAAAGGACGAAACACCGGCACATGGTAAAGC
GCTAGGGTTTAAGAGCTATGCTGGAAACAGCATAGCAAGTTTAAATAAGGCTAGTCCGTTATCAACTTGA
AAAAGTGGCACCGAGTCGGTGCTTTTTTTCTCGAGTACTAGGATCCATTAGGCTTTCCCATGATTCCTTC
ATATTTGCATATACGATACAAGGCTGTTAGAGAGATAATTGGAATTAATTTGACTGTAAACACAAAGATA
TTAGTACAAAATACGTGACGTAGAAAGTAATAATTTCTTGGGTAGTTTGCAGTTTTAAAATTATGTTTTA
AAATGGACTATCATATGCTTACCGTAACTTGAAAGTATTTCGATTTCTTGGCTTTATATATCTTGTGGAA
AGGACGAAACACCGCAGAAATTAGCCCATGTTCCGTTTAAGAGCTATGCTGGAAACAGCATAGCAAGTTT
AAATAAGGCTAGTCCGTTATCAACTTGAAAAAGTGGCACCGAGTCGGTGCTTTTTTTCTCGAGTACTAGG
ATCCATTAGGCTTTCCCATGATTCCTTCATATTTGCATATACGATACAAGGCTGTTAGAGAGATAATTGG
AATTAATTTGACTGTAAACACAAAGATATTAGTACAAAATACGTGACGTAGAAAGTAATAATTTCTTGGG
TAGTTTGCAGTTTTAAAATTATGTTTTAAAATGGACTATCATATGCTTACCGTAACTTGAAAGTATTTCG
ATTTCTTGGCTTTATATATCTTGTGGAAAGGACGAAACACCGATGGTACCAAGGGCGAGTCAGTTTAAGA
GCTATGCTGGAAACAGCATAGCAAGTTTAAATAAGGCTAGTCCGTTATCAACTTGAAAAAGTGGCACCGA
GTCGGTGCTTTTTTTCTCGAGTACTAGGATCCATTAGGCTTTCCCATGATTCCTTCATATTTGCATATAC
GATACAAGGCTGTTAGAGAGATAATTGGAATTAATTTGACTGTAAACACAAAGATATTAGTACAAAATAC
GTGACGTAGAAAGTAATAATTTCTTGGGTAGTTTGCAGTTTTAAAATTATGTTTTAAAATGGACTATCAT
ATGCTTACCGTAACTTGAAAGTATTTCGATTTCTTGGCTTTATATATCTTGTGGAAAGGACGAAACACCG
ATGAAGTCGTACCTCTAACTGTTTAAGAGCTATGCTGGAAACAGCATAGCAAGTTTAAATAAGGCTAGTC
CGTTATCAACTTGAAAAAGTGGCACCGAGTCGGTGCTTTTTTTCTCGAGTACTAGGATCCATTAGGCTTT
CCCATGATTCCTTCATATTTGCATATACGATACAAGGCTGTTAGAGAGATAATTGGAATTAATTTGACTG
TAAACACAAAGATATTAGTACAAAATACGTGACGTAGAAAGTAATAATTTCTTGGGTAGTTTGCAGTTTT
AAAATTATGTTTTAAAATGGACTATCATATGCTTACCGTAACTTGAAAGTATTTCGATTTCTTGGCTTTA
TATATCTTGTGGAAAGGACGAAACACCGAATCTTAGCATGAACTGGGGGTTTAAGAGCTATGCTGGAAAC
AGCATAGCAAGTTTAAATAAGGCTAGTCCGTTATCAACTTGAAAAAGTGGCACCGAGTCGGTGCTTTTTT
TCTCGAGTACTAGGATCCATTAGGCTTTCCCATGATTCCTTCATATTTGCATATACGATACAAGGCTGTT
AGAGAGATAATTGGAATTAATTTGACTGTAAACACAAAGATATTAGTACAAAATACGTGACGTAGAAAGT
AATAATTTCTTGGGTAGTTTGCAGTTTTAAAATTATGTTTTAAAATGGACTATCATATGCTTACCGTAAC
TTGAAAGTATTTCGATTTCTTGGCTTTATATATCTTGTGGAAAGGACGAAACACCGTTTTTTTTCTAGAG
GTACCCGTTACATAACTTACGGTAAATGGCCCGCCTGGCTGACCGCCCAACGACCCCCGCCCATTGACGT
CAATAGTAACGCCAATAGGGACTTTCCATTGACGTCAATGGGTGGAGTATTTACGGTAAACTGCCCACTT
GGCAGTACATCAAGTGTATCATATGCCAAGTACGCCCCCTATTGACGTCAATGACGGTAAATGGCCCGCC
TGGCATTGTGCCCAGTACATGACCTTATGGGACTTTCCTACTTGGCAGTACATCTACGTATTAGTCATCG
CTATTACCATGGTCGAGGTGAGCCCCACGTTCTGCTTCACTCTCCCCATCTCCCCACCCTCCCCACCCCC
AATTTTGTATTTATTTATTTTTTAATTATTTTGTGCAGCGATGGGGGCGGGGGGGGGGGGGGGGGGGGSC
SSGSGSGGGGGGGGGGGGGGGGGGGGGGGGGGGGGGGSGGGGSGRGGCGGRGAGGTGCGGCGGCAGCCAA
TCAGAGCGGCGCGCTCCGAAAGTTTCCTTTTATGGCGAGGCGGCGGCGGCGGCGGCCCTATAAAAAGCGA
AGCGCGCGGCGGGCGGGAGTCGCTGCGCGCTGCCTTCGCCCCGTGCCCCGCTCCGCCGCCGCCTCGCGCC
GCCCGCCCCGGCTCTGACTGACCGCGTTACTCCCACAGGTGAGCGGGCGGGACGGCCCTTCTCCTCCGGG
CTGTAATTAGCTGAGCAAGAGGTAAGGGTTTAAGGGATGGTTGGTTGGTGGGGTATTAATGTTTAATTAC
CTGGAGCACCTGCCTGAAATCACTTTTTTTCAGGTTGGACCGGTGCCACCATGAGCGAGCTGATTAAGGA
GAACATGCACATGAAGCTGTACATGGAGGGCACCGTGGACAACCATCACTTCAAGTGCACATCCGAGGGC
GAAGGCAAGCCCTACGAGGGCACCCAGACCATGAGAATCAAGGTGGTCGAGGGCGGCCCTCTCCCCTTCG
CCTTCGACATCCTGGCTACTAGCTTCCTCTACGGCAGCAAGACCTTCATCAACCACACCCAGGGCATCCC
CGACTTCTTCAAGCAGTCCTTCCCTGAGGGCTTCACATGGGAGAGAGTCACCACATACGATGACGGGGGC
GTGCTGACCGCTACCCAGGACACCAGCCTCCAGGACGGCTGCCTCATCTACAACGTCAAGATCAGAGGGG
TGAACTTCACATCCAACGGCCCTGTGATGCAGAAGAAAACACTCGGCTGGGAGGCCTTCACCGAGACGCT
GTACCCCGCTGACGGCGGCCTGGAAGGCAGAAACGACATGGCCCTGAAGCTCGTGGGCGGGAGCCATCTG
ATCGCAAACATCAAGACCACATATAGATCCAAGAAACCCGCTAAGAACCTCAAGATGCCTGGCGTCTACT
ATGTGGACTACAGACTGGAAAGAATCAAGGAGGCCAACAACGAAACCTACGTCGAGCAGCACGAGGTGGC
AGTGGCCAGATACTGCGACCTCCCTAGCAAACTGGGGCACAAGCTTAATTAAGAATTCCTAGAGCTCGCT
GATCAGCCTCGACTGTGCCTTCTAGTTGCCAGCCATCTGTTGTTTGCCCCTCCCCCGTGCCTTCCTTGAC
CCTGGAAGGTGCCACTCCCACTGTCCTTTCCTAATAAAATGAGGAAATTGCATCGCATTGTCTGAGTAGG
TGTCATTCTATTCTGGGGGGTGGGGTGGGGCAGGACAGCAAGGGGGAGGATTGGGAAGAGAATAGCAGGC
ATGCTGGGGAGCTCTCGAAGCCGCGGTGCGGGTGCCAGGGCGTGCCCTTGGGCTCCCCGGGCGCGTACTC
CACCTCACCCATCGCAGGAACCCCTAGTGATGGAGTTGGCCACTCCCTCTCTGCGCGCTCGCTCGCTCAC
TGAGGCCGGGCGACCAAAGGTCGCCCGACGCCCGGGCTTTGCCCGGGCGGCCTCAGTGAGCGAGCGAGCG
CGCAGCTGCCTGCAGGGGCGCCTGATGCGGTATTTTCTCCTTACGCATCTGTGCGGTATTTCACACCGCA
TA
[95 nt withheld, positions 5323-5417]
T
[46 nt withheld, positions 5419-5464]
C
[141 nt withheld, positions 5466-5606]
CCTTTGACGTTGGAGTCCACGTTCTTT
[37 nt withheld, positions 5634-5670]
ACTCTATCTCGGGCTATTCTTTTGATTTATAAGGGATTTTGCCGATTTCGGTCTATTGGTTAAAAAATGA
GCTGATTTAACAAAAATTTAACGCGAATTTTAACAAAATATTAACGTTTACAATTTTATGGTGCACTCTC
AGTACAATCTGCTCTGATGCCGCATAGTGCTTTTCCCAAGGCAGTCTGGAGCATGCGCTTTAGCAGCCCC
GCTGGGCACTTGGCGCTACACAAGTGGCCTCTGGCCTCGCACACATTCCACATCCACCGGTAGGCGCCAA
CCGGCTCCGTTCTTTGGTGGCCCCTTCGCGCCACCTTCTACTCCTCCCCTAGTCAGGAAGTTCCCCCCCG
CCCCGCAGCTCGCGTCGTGCAGGACGTGACAAATGGAAGTAGCACGTCTCACTAGTCTCGTGCAGATGGA
CAGCACCGCTGAGCAATGGAAGCGGGTAGGCCTTTGGGGCAGCGGCCAATAGCAGCTTTGCTCCTTCGCT
TTCTGGGCTCAGAGGCTGGGAAGGGGTGGGTCCGGGGGCGGGCTCAGGGGCGGGCTCAGGGGCGGGGCGG
GCGCCCGAAGGTCCTCCGGAGGCCCGGCATTCTGCACGCTTCAAAAGCGCACGTCTGCCGCGCTGTTCTC
CTCTTCCTCATCTCCGGGCCTTTCGACCGATCATCAAGCTGCACGTGTTGACAATTAATCATCGGCATAG
TATATCGGCATAGTATAATACGACTCACTATAGGAGGGCCACCATGGGATCGGCCATTGAACAAGATGGA
TTGCACGCAGGTTCTCCGGCCGCTTGGGTGGAGAGGCTATTCGGCTATGACTGGGCACAACAGACAATCG
GCTGCTCTGATGCCGCCGTGTTCCGGCTGTCAGCGCAGGGGCGCCCGGTTCTTTTTGTCAAGACCGACCT
GTCCGGTGCCCTGAATGAACTGCAGGACGAGGCAGCGCGGCTATCGTGGCTGGCCACGACGGGCGTTCCT
TGCGCAGCTGTGCTCGACGTTGTCACTGAAGCGGGAAGGGACTGGCTGCTATTGGGCGAAGTGCCGGGGC
AGGATCTCCTGTCATCTCACCTTGCTCCTGCCGAGAAAGTATCCATCATGGCTGATGCAATGCGGCGGCT
GCATACGCTTGATCCGGCTACCTGCCCATTCGACCACCAAGCGAAACATCGCATCGAGCGAGCACGTACT
CGGATGGAAGCCGGTCTTGTCGATCAGGATGATCTGGACGAAGAGCATCAGGGGCTCGCGCCAGCCGAAC
TGTTCGCCAGGCTCAAGGCGCGCATGCCCGACGGCGAGGATCTCGTCGTGACCCATGGCGATGCCTGCTT
GCCGAATATCATGGTGGAAAATGGCCGCTTTTCTGGATTCATCGACTGTGGCCGGCTGGGTGTGGCGGAC
CGCTATCAGGACATAGCGTTGGCTACCCGTGATATTGCTGAAGAGCTTGGCGGCGAATGGGCTGACCGCT
TCCTCGTGCTTTACGGTATCGCCGCTCCCGATTCGCAGCGCATCGCCTTCTATCGCCTTCTTGACGAGTT
CTTCTGATCGAGAAATTGATGATCTATTAAACAATAAAGACGTCCACATGGAAGTGCAAACTATTAACTG
GCGAACTACTTACTCTAGCTTCCCGGCAACAATTAATAGACTGGATGGAGGCGGATAAAGTTGCAGGACC
ACTTCTGCGCTCGGCCCTTCCGGCTGGCTGGTTTATTGCTGATAAATCTGGAGCCGGTGAGCGTGGAAGC
CGCGGTATCATTGCAGCACTGGGGCCAGATGGTAAGCCCTCCCGTATCGTAGTTATCTACACGACGGGGA
GTCAGGCAACTATGGATGAACGAAATAGACAGATCGCTGAGATAGGTGCCTCACTGATTAAGCATTGGTA
ACTGTCAGACCAAGTTTACTCATATATACTTTAGATTGATTTAAAACTTCATTTTTAATTTAAAAGGATC
TAGGTGAAGATCCTTTTTGATAATCTCATGACCAAAATCCCTTAACGTGAGTTTTCGTTCCACTGAGCGT
CAGACCCCGTAGAAAAGATCAAAGGATCTTC
